Addgene plasmid #155318: eNS2B47NS3 S135A
Purpose: DENV4 47 peptides from NS2B cofactor linked to NS3 full length by VKTQR linker S135A mutant
Depositing lab: Dahai Luo. Depositing organization: Nanyang Technological University (NTU). Publication: Crystal structures of full length DENV4 NS2B-NS3 reveal the dynamic interaction between NS2B and NS3. Phoo WW, El Sahili A, Zhang Z, Chen MW, Liew CW, Lescar J, Vasudevan SG, Luo D. Antiviral Res. 2020 Oct;182:104900. doi: 10.1016/j.antiviral.2020.104900. Epub 2020 Aug 5. PubMed 32763315.
Backbone
  Vector backbone: pProExHTb
  Backbone manufacturer: Invitrogen
  Backbone size w/o insert (bp): 4779
  Total vector size (bp): 6806
  Modifications to backbone: NA
  Vector type: Bacterial Expression
Growth in bacteria
  Bacterial resistance: Ampicillin, 100 μg/mL
  Growth temperature: 37°C
  Growth strain: DH5alpha
  Copy number: High Copy
Gene/Insert
  Gene/Insert name: DENV4 NS3 full length protein linked with 47 peptides from NS2B cofactor (alt name: NS2B47NS3)
  Species: Dengue virus 4
  Mutation: S135A
  GenBank ID: JF262783 G11337
  Promoter: M13
  Tag / fusion protein: His tag (N terminal on backbone)
  Cloning method: Unknown
  Sequencing primers: 5′ AGCGGATAACAATTTCACACAGG; 3′ GATTTAATCTGTATCAGG
Resource information
  A portion of this plasmid was derived from a plasmid made by: Prof. Subhash Vasudevan Lab, DUKE-NUS medical school, Singapore
Terms and licenses: Academic/Nonprofit Terms; Industry Terms: Not Available to Industry
Depositor comments: original plasmid received from SV lab, flexible glycine linker GGGGSGGGG was replaced by QVKTQR NS2B-NS3 cleavage site
How to cite: eNS2B47NS3 S135A was a gift from Dahai Luo (Addgene plasmid # 155318 ; http://n2t.net/addgene:155318 ; RRID:Addgene_155318)
