[The description below was written by a language model from this plasmid's Addgene catalogue record and pLannotate feature annotations shown in this document.]
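Description:
eNS2B47NS3 S135A is a bacterial expression plasmid built on the pProExHTb backbone for producing a dengue virus serotype 4 NS2B-NS3 fusion protein in E. coli. It is maintained as a high-copy plasmid through a ColE1/pUC-type origin and selected with ampicillin via the β-lactamase gene. An f1 origin is also present. The backbone carries lacI under the lacIq promoter, and a lac operator sits upstream of the coding region, so expression should be repressed until IPTG is added. The catalogue lists the promoter as "M13", which probably reflects the sequencing primer site rather than the true promoter. The feature table annotates only a short promoter fragment next to the operator, so the identity of the driving promoter is not clearly recorded.

The open reading frame begins with a backbone-encoded N-terminal His tag followed by a TEV protease site, allowing affinity purification and tag removal. Next come 47 residues of the NS2B cofactor region joined to full-length NS3, which contains both the serine protease domain and the NTPase/RNA helicase domain. The automated annotation matches this region to a DENV2 polyprotein by homology, but the record states the source is DENV4. According to the depositor, the flexible glycine-serine linker of the parental construct was replaced with the native NS2B-NS3 cleavage junction sequence. The S135A substitution is in the NS3 protease domain, consistent with a catalytically inactivated protease that would leave this junction uncleaved. Transcription ends at the rrnB T1 and T2 terminators. The associated work concerns crystal structures of full-length NS2B-NS3, so the plasmid serves for recombinant protein production for structural and biochemical study. The sequenced record is slightly shorter than the stated total size.
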