Features (pLannotate 1.2.2; 22 found; start..end, strand, type, name):
     20..36      +  promoter       EM7 promoter (fragment): synthetic bacterial promoter&nbsp
     58..74      +  protein_bind   lac operator: The lac repressor binds to the lac operator to inhibit transcription in E. coli. This inhibition can be relieved by adding lactose or isopropyl-β-D-thiogalactopyranoside (IPTG). lac repressor encoded by lacI
    105..124     +  CDS            8xHis (fragment): 8xHis affinity tag
    146..166     +  CDS            TEV site: tobacco etch virus (TEV) protease recognition and cleavage site
    335..2194    +  CDS            POLG_DEN2T (fragment): Experimental evidence at protein level: Swiss-Prot protein existence level 1. [Serine protease NS3]: Displays three enzymatic activities: serine protease, NTPase and RNA helicase. NS3 serine protease, in association with NS2B, performs its autocleavage and cleaves the polyprotein at dibasic sites in the cytoplasm: C-prM, NS2A-NS2B, NS2B- NS3, NS3-NS4A, NS4A-2K and NS4B-NS5. NS3 RNA helicase binds RNA and unwinds dsRNA in the 3' to 5' direction. From Dengue virus type 2 (strain Tonga/EKB194/1974) (DENV-2).
   2354..2469    +  ncRNA          5S rRNA: Accession: RF00001 - 5S ribosomal RNA
   2473..2559    +  terminator     rrnB T1 terminator: Escherichia coli rrnB; transcription terminator T1 from the E. coli rrnB gene
   2651..2678    +  terminator     rrnB T2 terminator: transcription terminator T2 from the E. coli rrnB gene
   2697..2788    +  promoter       AmpR promoter: bla
   2789..3649    +  CDS            AmpR: β-lactamase; bla; confers resistance to ampicillin, carbenicillin, and related antibiotics
   3820..4408    +  rep_origin     ori: high-copy-number ColE1/pMB1/pBR322/pUC origin of replication
   4594..4645    -  misc_feature   bom (fragment): basis of mobility region from pBR322
   4656..5084    -  rep_origin     f1 ori (sequence partly withheld): f1 bacteriophage origin of replication; arrow indicates direction of (+) strand synthesis
   5089..5105    -  CDS            lacZα (fragment): LacZα fragment of β-galactosidase; lacZ fragment
   5106..5157    -  misc_feature   bom (fragment): basis of mobility region from pBR322
   5158..5174    +  misc_feature   bom (fragment): basis of mobility region from pBR322
   5190..5228    -  misc_feature   bom (fragment): basis of mobility region from pBR322
   5330..5370    -  CDS            rop (fragment): Rop protein, which maintains plasmids at low copy number; rop
   5414..5491    +  promoter       lacIq promoter: lacI (mutant); In the lacIq allele, a single base change in the promoter boosts expression of the lacI gene about 10-fold.
   5492..6574    +  CDS            lacI: lac repressor; lacI; The lac repressor binds to the lac operator to inhibit transcription in E. coli. This inhibition can be relieved by adding lactose or isopropyl-β-D-thiogalactopyranoside (IPTG).
   6616..6633    +  promoter       tet promoter (fragment): E. coli promoter for tetracycline efflux protein gene
   6629..6730    -  CDS            yciV (fragment): RNAAM_ECOLI - Also known as trpH From Escherichia coli (strain K12).
>Addgene plasmid #155318 | eNS2B47NS3 S135A | addgene full sequence | sequence record 311249 | Addgene NGS Result
AAATATTCTGAAATGAGCTGTTGACAATTAATCATCCGGTCCGTATAATCTGTGGAATTGTGAGCGGATA
ACAATTTCACACAGGAAACAGACCATGTCGTACTACCATCACCATCACCATCACGATTACGATATCCCAA
CGACCGAAAACCTGTATTTTCAGGGCGCCATGGGATCCGCAGACCTGTCACTAGAGAAGGCCGCCAATGT
GCAGTGGGATGAGATGGCAGACATAACAGGCTCAAGCCCAATCATAGAAGTGAAGCAGGATGAAGATGGC
TCTTTCTCCATACGGGACATCGAGGAAACCAACATGATAGCACAAGTGAAAACACAAAGATCAGGAGCTC
TGTGGGACGTCCCCTCACCCGCTGCCACTCAGAAAGCCACACTGTCTGAAGGAGTGTATAGGATCATGCA
AAGAGGGTTGTTTGGGAAAACTCAGGTTGGAGTAGGGATACACATGGAAGGTGTATTCCACACAATGTGG
CACGTGACAAGAGGATCAGTGATCTGCCATGAGACAGGGAGATTAGAGCCATCTTGGGCTGACGTCAGGA
ATGACATGATATCATACGGTGGAGGATGGAGGCTCGGAGACAAATGGGACAAAGAAGAAGATGTTCAGGT
CCTAGCCATAGAACCAGGAAAAAATCCTAAACATGTCCAAACGAAACCAGGCCTTTTCAAGACCCTAACT
GGAGAAATTGGAGCAGTAACTCTGGATTTCAAACCCGGAACGGCGGGCTCTCCTATCATTAACAAGAAAG
GGAAAGTTATTGGACTCTATGGAAATGGAGTAGTTACCAAATCAGGTGATTACGTCAGTGCCATAACGCA
AGCTGAAAGAATTGGTGAGCCAGATTATGAAGTGGATGAGGACATTTTTCGAAAGAAAAGATTAACCATA
ATGGACTTACACCCCGGAGCTGGAAAGACAAAAAGAATTCTCCCATCAATAGTCAGAGAAGCTTTAAAAA
GGAGGCTGCGAACTTTGATTTTGGCTCCTACGAGAGTGGTGGCAGCCGAGATGGAAGAGGCCCTACGCGG
ACTGCCAATCCGTTATCAGACCCCAGCTGTGAAATCAGATCACACAGGAAGAGAGATTGTGGACCTCATG
TGTCATGCAACCTTCACAACGAGACTTTTGTCATCAACCAGGGTTCCAAATTATAACCTCATAGTGATGG
ATGAAGCACATTTCACTGACCCTTGTAGTGTCGCGGCTAGAGGATACATTTCAACCAGGGTGGAAATGGG
AGAGGCAGCAGCCATCTTCATGACTGCAACCCCTCCTGGATCGATAGATCCCTTCCCCCAGAGCAACAGC
CCGATAGAAGACATCGAAAGGGAAATCCCAGAAAGGTCATGGAACACAGGGTTCGACTGGATAACAGACT
ACCAAGGGAAAACTGTGTGGTTTGTTCCCAGCATAAAAGCTGGAAATGACATTGCAAATTGTTTGCGAAA
GTCGGGAAAGAGAGTGATCCAGTTGAGCAGGAAAACCTTTGACACAGAGTATCCAAAAACGAAACTCACG
GACTGGGATTTTGTGGTAACCACAGACATATCTGAAATGGGGGCCAATTTCAGAGCTGGGAGAGTGATAG
ACCCCAGGAGATGCCTCAAGCCAGTTATCCTAACAGATGGGCCAGAGAGAGTTATTCTAGCAGGTCCAAT
CCCAGTAACTCCAGCAAGTGCCGCTCAGAGAAGAGGGCGAATAGGTAGGAATCCAGCACAAGAAGATGAC
CAATACGTTTTCTCCGGAGACCCACTAAAGAATGATGAAGATCATGCCCACTGGACAGAAGCGAAGATGT
TGCTTGACAATATCTACACCCCTGAAGGGATAATTCCAACATTGTTTGGTCCGGAAAGGGAAAAAACCCA
AGCCATTGATGGAGAGTTTCGCCTCAGAGGGGAACAAAGGAAGACTTTTGTGGAATTAATGAGGAGAGGA
GACCTTCCGGTGTGGCTGAGCTACAAGGTAGCTTCTGCCGGTATCTCTTACAAAGACCGAGAATGGTGCT
TCACAGGGGAAAGGAACAACCAAATTTTAGAAGAAAACATGGAGGTTGAAATCTGGACTAGAGAGGGAGA
AAAGAAAAAACTAAGGCCAAAATGGTTAGATGCACGTGTGTACGCTGACCCCATGGCTTTGAAGGATTTC
AAGGAGTTTGCCAGTGGAAGAAAGTAAGTCGACGAGCTCACTAGTCGCGGCCGCTTTCGAATCTAGAGCC
TGCAGTCTCGAGGCATGCGGTACCAAGCTTGGCTGTTTTGGCGGATGAGAGAAGATTTTCAGCCTGATAC
AGATTAAATCAGAACGCAGAAGCGGTCTGATAAAACAGAATTTGCCTGGCGGCAGTAGCGCGGTGGTCCC
ACCTGACCCCATGCCGAACTCAGAAGTGAAACGCCGTAGCGCCGATGGTAGTGTGGGGTCTCCCCATGCG
AGAGTAGGGAACTGCCAGGCATCAAATAAAACGAAAGGCTCAGTCGAAAGACTGGGCCTTTCGTTTTATC
TGTTGTTTGTCGGTGAACGCTCTCCTGAGTAGGACAAATCCGCCGGGAGCGGATTTGAACGTTGCGAAGC
AACGGCCCGGAGGGTGGCGGGCAGGACGCCCGCCATAAACTGCCAGGCATCAAATTAAGCAGAAGGCCAT
CCTGACGGATGGCCTTTTTGCGTTTCTACAAACTCTTTTGTTTATTTTTCTAAATACATTCAAATATGTA
TCCGCTCATGAGACAATAACCCTGATAAATGCTTCAATAATATTGAAAAAGGAAGAGTATGAGTATTCAA
CATTTCCGTGTCGCCCTTATTCCCTTTTTTGCGGCATTTTGCCTTCCTGTTTTTGCTCACCCAGAAACGC
TGGTGAAAGTAAAAGATGCTGAAGATCAGTTGGGTGCACGAGTGGGTTACATCGAACTGGATCTCAACAG
CGGTAAGATCCTTGAGAGTTTTCGCCCCGAAGAACGTTTTCCAATGATGAGCACTTTTAAAGTTCTGCTA
TGTGGCGCGGTATTATCCCGTGTTGACGCCGGGCAAGAGCAACTCGGTCGCCGCATACACTATTCTCAGA
ATGACTTGGTTGAGTACTCACCAGTCACAGAAAAGCATCTTACGGATGGCATGACAGTAAGAGAATTATG
CAGTGCTGCCATAACCATGAGTGATAACACTGCGGCCAACTTACTTCTGACAACGATCGGAGGACCGAAG
GAGCTAACCGCTTTTTTGCACAACATGGGGGATCATGTAACTCGCCTTGATCGTTGGGAACCGGAGCTGA
ATGAAGCCATACCAAACGACGAGCGTGACACCACGATGCCTGTAGCAATGGCAACAACGTTGCGCAAACT
ATTAACTGGCGAACTACTTACTCTAGCTTCCCGGCAACAATTAATAGACTGGATGGAGGCGGATAAAGTT
GCAGGACCACTTCTGCGCTCGGCCCTTCCGGCTGGCTGGTTTATTGCTGATAAATCTGGAGCCGGTGAGC
GTGGGTCTCGCGGTATCATTGCAGCACTGGGGCCAGATGGTAAGCCCTCCCGTATCGTAGTTATCTACAC
GACGGGGAGTCAGGCAACTATGGATGAACGAAATAGACAGATCGCTGAGATAGGTGCCTCACTGATTAAG
CATTGGTAACTGTCAGACCAAGTTTACTCATATATACTTTAGATTGATTTAAAACTTCATTTTTAATTTA
AAAGGATCTAGGTGAAGATCCTTTTTGATAATCTCATGACCAAAATCCCTTAACGTGAGTTTTCGTTCCA
CTGAGCGTCAGACCCCGTAGAAAAGATCAAAGGATCTTCTTGAGATCCTTTTTTTCTGCGCGTAATCTGC
TGCTTGCAAACAAAAAAACCACCGCTACCAGCGGTGGTTTGTTTGCCGGATCAAGAGCTACCAACTCTTT
TTCCGAAGGTAACTGGCTTCAGCAGAGCGCAGATACCAAATACTGTCCTTCTAGTGTAGCCGTAGTTAGG
CCACCACTTCAAGAACTCTGTAGCACCGCCTACATACCTCGCTCTGCTAATCCTGTTACCAGTGGCTGCT
GCCAGTGGCGATAAGTCGTGTCTTACCGGGTTGGACTCAAGACGATAGTTACCGGATAAGGCGCAGCGGT
CGGGCTGAACGGGGGGTTCGTGCACACAGCCCAGCTTGGAGCGAACGACCTACACCGAACTGAGATACCT
ACAGCGTGAGCTATGAGAAAGCGCCACGCTTCCCGAAGGGAGAAAGGCGGACAGGTATCCGGTAAGCGGC
AGGGTCGGAACAGGAGAGCGCACGAGGGAGCTTCCAGGGGGAAACGCCTGGTATCTTTATAGTCCTGTCG
GGTTTCGCCACCTCTGACTTGAGCGTCGATTTTTGTGATGCTCGTCAGGGGGGCGGAGCCTATGGAAAAA
CGCCAGCAACGCGGCCTTTTTACGGTTCCTGGCCTTTTGCTGGCCTTTTGCTCACATGTTCTTTCCTGCG
TTATCCCCTGATTCTGTGGATAACCGTATTACCGCCTTTGAGTGAGCTGATACCGCTCGCCGCAGCCGAA
CGACCGAGCGCAGCGAGTCAGTGAGCGAGGAAGCGGAAGAGCGCCTGATGCGGTATTTTCTCCTTACGCA
TCTGTGCGGTATTTCACACCGCATAATTTTGTTAAAATTCGCGTTAAATTTTTGTTAAATCAGCTCATTT
TTTAACCAATAGGCCGAAATCGGCAAAATCCCTTATAAATCAAAAGAATAGACCGAGATAGGGT
[37 nt withheld, positions 4755-4791]
AAAGAACGTGGACTCCAACGTCAAAGG
[49 nt withheld, positions 4819-4867]
T
[91 nt withheld, positions 4869-4959]
G
[124 nt withheld, positions 4961-5084]
CCCATTCGCCATTCAGGCTGCTATGGTGCACTCTCAGTACAATCTGCTCTGATGCCGCATAGTTAAGCCA
GTACCAGTCACGTAGCGATATCGCTACGTGACTGGTACACTCCGCTATCGCTACGTGACTGGGTCATGGC
TGCGCCCCGACACCCGCCAACACCCGCTGACGCGCCCTGACGGGCTTGTCTGCTCCCGGCATCCGCTTAC
AGACAAGCTGTGACCGTCTCCGGGAGCTGCATGTGTCAGAGGTTTTCACCGTCATCACCGAAACGCGCGA
GGCAGCAGATCAATTCGCGCGCGAAGGCGAAGCGGCATGCATTTACGTTGACACCATCGAATGGTGCAAA
ACCTTTCGCGGTATGGCATGATAGCGCCCGGAAGAGAGTCAATTCAGGGTGGTGAATGTGAAACCAGTAA
CGTTATACGATGTCGCAGAGTATGCCGGTGTCTCTTATCAGACCGTTTCCCGCGTGGTGAACCAGGCCAG
CCACGTTTCTGCGAAAACGCGGGAAAAAGTGGAAGCGGCGATGGCGGAGCTGAATTACATTCCCAACCGC
GTGGCACAACAACTGGCGGGCAAACAGTCGTTGCTGATTGGCGTTGCCACCTCCAGTCTGGCCCTGCACG
CGCCGTCGCAAATTGTCGCGGCGATTAAATCTCGCGCCGATCAACTGGGTGCCAGCGTGGTGGTGTCGAT
GGTAGAACGAAGCGGCGTCGAAGCCTGTAAAGCGGCGGTGCACAATCTTCTCGCGCAACGCGTCAGTGGG
CTGATCATTAACTATCCGCTGGATGACCAGGATGCCATTGCTGTGGAAGCTGCCTGCACTAATGTTCCGG
CGTTATTTCTTGATGTCTCTGACCAGACACCCATCAACAGTATTATTTTCTCCCATGAAGACGGTACGCG
ACTGGGCGTGGAGCATCTGGTCGCATTGGGTCACCAGCAAATCGCGCTGTTAGCGGGCCCATTAAGTTCT
GTCTCGGCGCGTCTGCGTCTGGCTGGCTGGCATAAATATCTCACTCGCAATCAAATTCAGCCGATAGCGG
AACGGGAAGGCGACTGGAGTGCCATGTCCGGTTTTCAACAAACCATGCAAATGCTGAATGAGGGCATCGT
TCCCACTGCGATGCTGGTTGCCAACGATCAGATGGCGCTGGGCGCAATGCGCGCCATTACCGAGTCCGGG
CTGCGCGTTGGTGCGGATATCTCGGTAGTGGGATACGACGATACCGAAGACAGCTCATGTTATATCCCGC
CGTTAACCACCATCAAACAGGATTTTCGCCTGCTGGGGCAAACCAGCGTGGACCGCTTGCTGCAACTCTC
TCAGGGCCAGGCGGTGAAGGGCAATCAGCTGTTGCCCGTCTCACTGGTGAAAAGAAAAACCACCCTGGCA
CCCAATACGCAAACCGCCTCTCCCCGCGCGTTGGCCGATTCATTAATGCAGCTGGCACGACAGGTTTCCC
GACTGGAAAGCGGGCAGTGAGCGCAACGCAATTAATGTAAGTTAGCGCGAATTGATCTGGTTTGACAGCT
TATCATCGACTGCACGGTGCACCAATGCTTCTGGCGTCAGGCAGCCATCGGAAGCTGTGGTATGGCTGTG
CAGGTCGTAAATCACTGCATAATTCGTGTCGCTCAAGGCGCACTCCCGTTCTGGATAATGTTTTTTGCGC
CGACATCATAACGGTTCTGGC
