>Addgene plasmid #155318 | eNS2B47NS3 S135A | depositor partial sequence | sequence record 306863 | NS2B47 NS3 coding region
ATGTCGTACTACCATCACCATCACCATCACGATTACGATATCCCAACGACCGAAAACCTGTATTTTCAGG
GCGCCATGGGATCCGCAGACCTGTCACTAGAGAAGGCCGCCAATGTGCAGTGGGATGAGATGGCAGACAT
AACAGGCTCAAGCCCAATCATAGAAGTGAAGCAGGATGAAGATGGCTCTTTCTCCATACGGGACATCGAG
GAAACCAACATGATAGCACAAGTGAAAACACAAAGATCAGGAGCTCTGTGGGACGTCCCCTCACCCGCTG
CCACTCAGAAAGCCACACTGTCTGAAGGAGTGTATAGGATCATGCAAAGAGGGTTGTTTGGGAAAACTCA
GGTTGGAGTAGGGATACACATGGAAGGTGTATTCCACACAATGTGGCACGTGACAAGAGGATCAGTGATC
TGCCATGAGACAGGGAGATTAGAGCCATCTTGGGCTGACGTCAGGAATGACATGATATCATACGGTGGGG
GATGGAGGCTCGGAGACAAATGGGACAAAGAAGAAGATGTTCAGGTCCTAGCCATAGAACCAGGAAAAAA
TCCTAAACATGTCCAAACGAAACCAGGCCTTTTCAAGACCCTAACTGGAGAAATTGGAGCAGTAACTCTG
GATTTCAAACCCGGAACGGCGGGCTCTCCTATCATTAACAAGAAAGGGAAAGTTATTGGACTCTATGGAA
ATGGAGTAGTTACCAAATCAGGTGATTACGTCAGTGCCATAACGCAAGCTGAAAGAATTGGTGAGCCAGA
TTATGAAGTGGATGAGGACATTTTTCGAAAGAAAAGATTAACCATAATGGACTTACACCCCGGAGCTGGA
AAGACAAAAAGAATTCTCCCATCAATAGTCAGAGAAGCTTTAAAAAGGAGGCTGCGAACTTTGATTTTGG
CTCCTACGAGAGTGGTGGCAGCCGAGATGGAAGAGGCCCTACGCGGACTGCCAATCCGTTATCAGACCCC
AGCTGTGAAATCAGATCACACAGGAAGAGAGATTGTGGACCTCATGTGTCATGCAACCTTCACAACGAGA
CTTTTGTCATCAACCAGGGTTCCAAATTATAACCTCATAGTGATGGATGAAGCACATTTCACTGACCCTT
GTAGTGTCGCGGCTAGAGGATACATTTCAACCAGGGTGGAAATGGGAGAGGCAGCAGCCATCTTCATGAC
TGCAACCCCTCCTGGATCGATAGATCCCTTCCCCCAGAGCAACAGCCCGATAGAAGACATCGAAAGGGAA
ATCCCAGAAAGGTCATGGAACACAGGGTTCGACTGGATAACAGACTACCAAGGGAAAACTGTGTGGTTTG
TTCCCAGCATAAAAGCTGGAAATGACATTGCAAATTGTTTGCGAAAGTCGGGAAAGAGAGTGATCCAGTT
GAGCAGGAAAACCTTTGACACAGAGTATCCAAAAACGAAACTCACGGACTGGGATTTTGTGGTAACCACA
GACATATCTGAAATGGGGGCCAATTTCAGAGCTGGGAGAGTGATAGACCCCAGGAGATGCCTCAAGCCAG
TTATCCTAACAGATGGGCCAGAGAGAGTTATTCTAGCAGGTCCAATCCCAGTAACTCCAGCAAGTGCCGC
TCAGAGAAGAGGGCGAATAGGTAGGAATCCAGCACAAGAAGATGACCAATACGTTTTCTCCGGAGACCCA
CTAAAGAATGATGAAGATCATGCCCACTGGACAGAAGCGAAGATGTTGCTTGACAATATCTACACCCCTG
AAGGGATAATTCCAACATTGTTTGGTCCGGAAAGGGAAAAAACCCAAGCCATTGATGGAGAGTTTCGCCT
CAGAGGGGAACAAAGGAAGACTTTTGTGGAATTAATGAGGAGAGGAGACCTTCCGGTGTGGCTGAGCTAC
AAGGTAGCTTCTGCCGGTATCTCTTACAAAGACCGAGAATGGTGCTTCACAGGGGAAAGGAACAACCAAA
TTTTAGAAGAAAACATGGAGGTTGAAATCTGGACTAGAGAGGGAGAAAAGAAAAAACTAAGGCCAAAATG
GTTAGATGCACGTGTGTACGCTGACCCCATGGCTTTGAAGGATTTCAAGGAGTTTGCCAGTGGAAGAAAG
